Addgene plasmid #136936: AAVS1-Puro Xlone-eGFP
Purpose: donor plasmid for inducible transgene expression in human cells
Depositing lab: Xiaoping Bao. Depositing organization: Purdue University. Publication: Fluorescent indicators for continuous and lineage-specific reporting of cell-cycle phases in human pluripotent stem cells. Chang Y, Hellwarth PB, Randolph LN, Sun Y, Xing Y, Zhu W, Lian XL, Bao X. Biotechnol Bioeng. 2020 Apr 11. doi: 10.1002/bit.27352. PubMed 32277708.
Backbone
  Vector backbone: AAVS1
  Backbone size w/o insert (bp): 10272
  Total vector size (bp): 10989
  Vector type: Mammalian Expression, Synthetic Biology
  Selectable markers: Puromycin
Growth in bacteria
  Bacterial resistance: Ampicillin, 100 μg/mL
  Growth temperature: 37°C
  Growth strain: DH5alpha
  Copy number: Unknown
Gene/Insert
  Gene/Insert name: all-in-one tet-on system (alt name: Xlone)
  Species: Synthetic
  Insert size (bp): 2474
  Promoter: TRE3GS
  Cloning method: Restriction Enzyme; 5′ cloning site KpnI (not destroyed); 3′ cloning site SpeI (not destroyed)
  Sequencing primers: 5′ gcgcctataaaagagtgctga; 3′ cgcctgtcttaggttggagt
Resource information
  A portion of this plasmid was derived from a plasmid made by: Xlone-GFP was cloned from Addgene #96930, a gift from Dr. Xiaojun Lian Lab
Terms and licenses: Academic/Nonprofit Terms; Industry Terms: Not Available to Industry
Depositor comments: Please note that this plasmid is identical to Addgene plasmid # 179837 except this plasmid contains a WPRE sequence and plasmid 179837 does not.
How to cite: AAVS1-Puro Xlone-eGFP was a gift from Xiaoping Bao (Addgene plasmid # 136936 ; http://n2t.net/addgene:136936 ; RRID:Addgene_136936)
