[The description below was written by a language model from this plasmid's Addgene catalogue record and pLannotate feature annotations shown in this document.]
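Description:
AAVS1-Puro Xlone-eGFP is a homology-directed repair donor plasmid for placing a doxycycline-inducible transgene cassette at the AAVS1 safe-harbour locus, within intron 1 of human PPP1R12C. It is about 11 kb and is propagated in E. coli through a high-copy ColE1/pUC-type origin with ampicillin selection. The backbone also carries remnants of earlier cloning vectors (partial NeoR/KanR, tnpA, ccdB, lacZα and lac regulatory fragments, plus T7 and T3 promoters). These are annotated only as fragments and have no stated role. The two feature tables, from the depositor sequence and the repository sequencing result, show the same element order and differ by only a few bases in length.

Between the left and right AAVS1 homology arms sit two functional units. Next to the left arm, a splice acceptor precedes a promoterless puromycin N-acetyltransferase gene with a bGH poly(A) signal. This gene-trap layout means puromycin resistance should arise mainly when the cassette integrates into the transcribed PPP1R12C intron, which enriches for correctly targeted clones. The second unit is the all-in-one Tet-On "Xlone" module, arranged divergently. An EF-1α core promoter constitutively drives the Tet-On 3G transactivator, followed by WPRE and hGH and β-globin poly(A) signals. In the opposite direction, the TRE3GS promoter drives EGFP, with an annotated SV40 poly(A) signal downstream. Adding doxycycline lets the transactivator bind TRE3GS and switch on EGFP.

KpnI and SpeI sites flanking the insert are retained. The record describes the plasmid as a donor for inducible transgene expression in human cells, and the associated work involves human pluripotent stem cells. The nuclease used to cut the AAVS1 locus is not specified. A sister plasmid is noted as identical except for lacking the WPRE.
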