Features (pLannotate 1.2.2; 35 found; start..end, strand, type, name):
      3..21      -  promoter       T3 promoter: promoter for bacteriophage T3 RNA polymerase
     64..86      -  protein_bind   lac operator (fragment): The lac repressor binds to the lac operator to inhibit transcription in E. coli. This inhibition can be relieved by adding lactose or isopropyl-β-D-thiogalactopyranoside (IPTG). lac repressor encoded by lacI
     90..120     -  promoter       lac promoter: promoter for the E. coli lac operon
    135..156     -  protein_bind   CAP binding site: CAP binding activates transcription in the presence of cAMP. E. coli catabolite activator protein
    169..261     -  CDS            lacI (fragment): lac repressor; lacI; The lac repressor binds to the lac operator to inhibit transcription in E. coli. This inhibition can be relieved by adding lactose or isopropyl-β-D-thiogalactopyranoside (IPTG).
    444..1032    -  rep_origin     ori: high-copy-number ColE1/pMB1/pBR322/pUC origin of replication
   1103..1155    +  promoter       AmpR promoter (fragment): bla
   1156..2016    +  CDS            AmpR: β-lactamase; bla; confers resistance to ampicillin, carbenicillin, and related antibiotics
   2109..2168    -  promoter       AmpR promoter (fragment): bla
   2195..2245    +  misc_feature   bom (fragment): basis of mobility region from pBR322
   2266..3064    -  CDS            NeoR/KanR (fragment): aminoglycoside phosphotransferase from Tn5; aph(3')-II (or nptII); confers resistance to neomycin, kanamycin, and G418 (Geneticin®)
   3096..3365    -  CDS            tnpA (fragment): TN5P_ECOLX - Also known as tnp. Experimental evidence at protein level: Swiss-Prot protein existence level 1. Mediates transposition of transposon Tn5 by a 'cut and paste' mechanism. First, the monomeric transposase binds the 19 bp inverted DNA repeats flanking the transposon. Then, dimerization of the DNA- bound transposase creates a synaptic DNA complex. After nicking of the first DNA strand, excision of the transposon proceeds through a series of intermediates. The transposase then mediates the insertion of the transposon at a new site by strand transfer. The activity of the wild- type tran
   3413..3716    -  CDS            ccdB (fragment): CcdB, a bacterial toxin that poisons DNA gyrase; ccdB; Plasmids containing the ccdB gene cannot be propagated in standard E. coli strains.
   3726..3873    -  CDS            lacZα (fragment): LacZα fragment of β-galactosidase; lacZ fragment
   3876..3894    +  promoter       T7 promoter: promoter for bacteriophage T7 RNA polymerase
   3935..4771    -  misc_feature   HA-R: right homology arm from the adeno-associated virus integration site (AAVS1) within intron 1 of the human PPP1R12C gene
   4793..4832    +  CDS            lacI (fragment): lac repressor; lacI; The lac repressor binds to the lac operator to inhibit transcription in E. coli. This inhibition can be relieved by adding lactose or isopropyl-β-D-thiogalactopyranoside (IPTG).
   4845..4866    +  protein_bind   CAP binding site: CAP binding activates transcription in the presence of cAMP. E. coli catabolite activator protein
   4881..4911    +  promoter       lac promoter: promoter for the E. coli lac operon
   4915..4937    +  protein_bind   lac operator (fragment): The lac repressor binds to the lac operator to inhibit transcription in E. coli. This inhibition can be relieved by adding lactose or isopropyl-β-D-thiogalactopyranoside (IPTG). lac repressor encoded by lacI
   5320..5375    -  polyA_signal   β-globin poly(A) signal: rabbit β-globin polyadenylation signal (Gil and Proudfoot, 1987)
   5446..5526    -  CDS            HBB (fragment): HBB_PONPY - Experimental evidence at transcript level: Swiss-Prot protein existence level 2. Involved in oxygen transport from the lung to the various peripheral tissues. From Pongo pygmaeus (Bornean orangutan).
   5550..6026    -  polyA_signal   hGH poly(A) signal: human growth hormone polyadenylation signal
   6058..6646    -  misc_feature   WPRE: woodchuck hepatitis virus posttranscriptional regulatory element
   6646..6670    -  misc_feature   MCS (fragment): pBluescript multiple cloning site
   6677..7423    -  CDS            Tet-On® 3G: modified rtTA protein that binds tightly to promoters containing the tet operator in the presence of doxycycline
   7476..7687    -  promoter       EF-1α core promoter: core promoter for human elongation factor EF-1α
   7729..8096    +  promoter       TRE3GS promoter: 3rd-generation Tet-responsive promoter that can be activated by binding of Tet-On® 3G, modified to eliminate binding sites for endogenous mammalian transcription factors
   8109..8825    +  CDS            EGFP: EGFP is a basic (constitutively fluorescent) green fluorescent protein published in 1996, derived from Aequorea victoria. It is reported to be a rapidly-maturing weak dimer with moderate acid sensitivity.
   9015..9149    -  polyA_signal   SV40 poly(A) signal: SV40 polyadenylation signal
   9150..9168    -  enhancer       CMV enhancer (fragment): human cytomegalovirus immediate early enhancer
   9174..9398    -  polyA_signal   bGH poly(A) signal: bovine growth hormone polyadenylation signal
   9436..10035   -  CDS            PuroR: puromycin N-acetyltransferase; pac from Streptomyces alboniger; confers resistance to puromycin
  10122..10147   -  misc_feature   SA: splice acceptor site
  10154..10957   -  misc_feature   HA-L: left homology arm from the adeno-associated virus integration site (AAVS1) within intron 1 of the human PPP1R12C gene
>Addgene plasmid #136936 | AAVS1-Puro Xlone-eGFP | depositor full sequence | sequence record 264414 | AAVS1-Puro Xlone-eGFP sequence 10989 bps
ACCCTTTAGTGAGGGTTAATTCTGAGCTTGGCGTAATCATGGTCATAGCTGTTTCCTGTGTGAAATTGTT
ATCCGCTCACAATTCCACACAACATACGAGCCGGAAGCATAAAGTGTAAAGCCTGGGGTGCCTAATGAGT
GAGCTAACTCACATTAATTGCGTTGCGCTCACTGCCCGCTTTCCAGTCGGGAAACCTGTCGTGCCAGCTG
CATTAATGAATCGGCCAACGCGCGGGGAGAGGCGGTTTGCGTATTGGGCGCTCTTCCGCTTCCTCGCTCA
CTGACTCGCTGCGCTCGGTCGTTCGGCTGCGGCGAGCGGTATCAGCTCACTCAAAGGCGGTAATACGGTT
ATCCACAGAATCAGGGGATAACGCAGGAAAGAACATGTGAGCAAAAGGCCAGCAAAAGGCCAGGAACCGT
AAAAAGGCCGCGTTGCTGGCGTTTTTCCATAGGCTCCGCCCCCCTGACGAGCATCACAAAAATCGACGCT
CAAGTCAGAGGTGGCGAAACCCGACAGGACTATAAAGATACCAGGCGTTTCCCCCTGGAAGCTCCCTCGT
GCGCTCTCCTGTTCCGACCCTGCCGCTTACCGGATACCTGTCCGCCTTTCTCCCTTCGGGAAGCGTGGCG
CTTTCTCATAGCTCACGCTGTAGGTATCTCAGTTCGGTGTAGGTCGTTCGCTCCAAGCTGGGCTGTGTGC
ACGAACCCCCCGTTCAGCCCGACCGCTGCGCCTTATCCGGTAACTATCGTCTTGAGTCCAACCCGGTAAG
ACACGACTTATCGCCACTGGCAGCAGCCACTGGTAACAGGATTAGCAGAGCGAGGTATGTAGGCGGTGCT
ACAGAGTTCTTGAAGTGGTGGCCTAACTACGGCTACACTAGAAGAACAGTATTTGGTATCTGCGCTCTGC
TGAAGCCAGTTACCTTCGGAAAAAGAGTTGGTAGCTCTTGATCCGGCAAACAAACCACCGCTGGTAGCGG
TGGTTTTTTTGTTTGCAAGCAGCAGATTACGCGCAGAAAAAAAGGATCTCAAGAAGATCCTTTGATCTTT
TCTACGGGGTCTGACGCTCAGTGGAACGAAAACTCACGTTAAGGGATTTTGGTCATGAGACAATAACCCT
GATAAATGCTTCAATAATATTGAAAAAGGAAGAGTATGAGTATTCAACATTTCCGTGTCGCCCTTATTCC
CTTTTTTGCGGCATTTTGCCTTCCTGTTTTTGCTCACCCAGAAACGCTGGTGAAAGTAAAAGATGCTGAA
GATCAGTTGGGTGCACGAGTGGGTTACATCGAACTGGATCTCAACAGCGGTAAGATCCTTGAGAGTTTTC
GCCCCGAAGAACGTTTTCCAATGATGAGCACTTTTAAAGTTCTGCTATGTGGCGCGGTATTATCCCGTAT
TGACGCCGGGCAAGAGCAACTCGGTCGCCGCATACACTATTCTCAGAATGACTTGGTTGAGTACTCACCA
GTCACAGAAAAGCATCTTACGGATGGCATGACAGTAAGAGAATTATGCAGTGCTGCCATAACCATGAGTG
ATAACACTGCGGCCAACTTACTTCTGACAACGATCGGAGGACCGAAGGAGCTAACCGCTTTTTTGCACAA
CATGGGGGATCATGTAACTCGCCTTGATCGTTGGGAACCGGAGCTGAATGAAGCCATACCAAACGACGAG
CGTGACACCACGATGCCTGTAGCAATGGCAACAACGTTGCGCAAACTATTAACTGGCGAACTACTTACTC
TAGCTTCCCGGCAACAATTAATAGACTGGATGGAGGCGGATAAAGTTGCAGGACCACTTCTGCGCTCGGC
CCTTCCGGCTGGCTGGTTTATTGCTGATAAATCTGGAGCCGGTGAGCGTGGGTCTCGCGGTATCATTGCA
GCACTGGGGCCAGATGGTAAGCCCTCCCGTATCGTAGTTATCTACACGACGGGGAGTCAGGCAACTATGG
ATGAACGAAATAGACAGATCGCTGAGATAGGTGCCTCACTGATTAAGCATTGGTAACTGTCAGACCAAGT
TTACTCATATATACTTTAGATTGATTTAAAACTTCATTTTTAATTTAAAAGGATCTAGGTGAAGATCCTT
TTTGATAATCTCATGAGCGGATACATATTTGAATGTATTTAGAAAAATAAACAAATAGGGGTTCCGCGCA
CATTTCCCCGAAAAGTGCCACCTGATGCGGTGTGAAATACCGCACAGATGCGTAAGGAGAAAATACCGCA
TCAGGAAATTGTAAGCGTTAATAATTCAGAAGAACTCGTCAAGAAGGCGATAGAAGGCGATGCGCTGCGA
ATCGGGAGCGGCGATACCGTAAAGCACGAGGAAGCGGTCAGCCCATTCGCCGCCAAGCTCTTCAGCAATA
TCACGGGTAGCCAACGCTATGTCCTGATAGCGGTCCGCCACACCCAGCCGGCCACAGTCGATGAATCCAG
AAAAGCGGCCATTTTCCACCATGATATTCGGCAAGCAGGCATCGCCATGCATGGGTCACGACGAGATCCT
CGCCGTCGGGCATGCTCGCCTTGAGCCTGGCGAACAGTTCGGCTGGCGCGAGCCCCTGATGCTCTTCGTC
CAGATCATCCTGATCGACAAGACCGGCTTCCATCCGAGTACGTGCTCGCTCGATGCGATGTTTCGCTTGG
TGGTCGAATGGGCAGGTAGCCGGATCAAGCGTATGCAGCCGCCGCATTGCATCAGCCATGATGGATACTT
TCTCGGCAGGAGCAAGGTGAGATGACAGGAGATCCTGCCCCGGCACTTCGCCCAATAGCAGCCAGTCCCT
TCCCGCTTCAGTGACAACGTCGAGCACAGCTGCGCAAGGAACGCCCGTCGTGGCCAGCCACGATAGCCGC
GCTGCCTCGTCTTGCAGTTCATTCAGGGCACCGGACAGGTCGGTCTTGACAAAAAGAACCGGGCGCCCCT
GCGCTGACAGCCGGAACACGGCGGCATCAGAGCAGCCGATTGTCTGTTGTGCCCAGTCATAGCCGAATAG
CCTCTCCACCCAAGCGGCCGGAGAACCTGCGTGCAATCCATCTTGTTCAATCATGCGAAACGATCCTCAT
CCTGTCTCTTGATCAGAGCTTGATCCCCTGCGCCATCAGATCCTTGGCGGCAAGAAAGCCATCCAGTTTA
CTTTGCAGGGCTTCCCAACCTTACCAGAGGGCGCCCCAGCTGGCAATTCCGGTTCGCTTGCTGTCCATAA
AACCGCCCAGTCTAGCTATCGCCATGTAAGCCCACTGCAAGCTACCTGCTTTCTCTTTGCGCTTGCGTTT
TCCCTTGTCCAGATAGCCCAGTAGCTGACATTCATCCGGGGTCAGCACCGTTTCTGCGGACTGGCTTTCT
ACGTGAAAAGGATCTAGGTGAAGATCCTTTTTGATAATCTCATGCCTGACATTTATATTCCCCAGAACAT
CAGGTTAATGGCGTTTTTGATGTCATTTTCGCGGTGGCTGAGATCAGCCACTTCTTCCCCGATAACGGAG
ACCGGCACACTGGCCATATCGGTGGTCATCATGCGCCAGCTTTCATCCCCGATATGCACCACCGGGTAAA
GTTCACGGGAGACTTTATCTGACAGCAGACGTGCACTGGCCAGGGGGATCACCATCCGTCGCCCCGGCGT
GTCAATAATATCACTCTGTACATCCACAAACAGACGATAACGGCTCTCTCTTTTATAGGTGTAAACCTTA
AACTGCCGTACGTATAGGCTGCGCAACTGTTGGGAAGGGCGATCGGTGCGGGCCTCTTCGCTATTACGCC
AGCTGGCGAAAGGGGGATGTGCTGCAAGGCGATTAAGTTGGGTAACGCCAGGGTTTTCCCAGTCACGACG
TTGTAAAACGACGGCCAGTGAATTGTAATACGACTCACTATAGGGCGAATTGAATTTAGCGGCCGCGAAT
TCGCCCTTGCCCTTAGAGCAGAGCCAGGAACCCCTGTAGGGAAGGGGCAGGAGAGCCAGGGGCATGAGAT
GGTGGACGAGGAAGGGGGACAGGGAAGCCTGAGCGCCTCTCCTGGGCTTGCCAAGGACTCAAACCCAGAA
GCCCAGAGCAGGGCCTTAGGGAAGCGGGACCCTGCTCTGGGCGGAGGAATATGTCCCAGATAGCACTGGG
GACTCTTTAAGGAAAGAAGGATGGAGAAAGAGAAAGGGAGTAGAGGCGGCCACGACCTGGTGAACACCTA
GGACGCACCATTCTCACAAAGGGAGTTTTCCACACGGACACCCCCCTCCTCACCACAGCCCTGCCAGGAC
GGGGCTGGCTACTGGCCTTATCTCACAGGTAAAACTGACGCACGGAGGAACAATATAAATTGGGGACTAG
AAAGGTGAAGAGCCAAAGTTAGAACTCAGGACCAACTTATTCTGATTTTGTTTTTCCAAACTGCTTCTCC
TCTTGGGAAGTGTAAGGAAGCTGCAGCACCAGGATCAGTGAAACGCACCAGACAGCCGCGTCAGAGCAGC
TCAGGTTCTGGGAGAGGGTAGCGCAGGGTGGCCACTGAGAACCGGGCAGGTCACGCATCCCCCCCTTCCC
TCCCACCCCCTGCCAAGCTCTCCCTCCCAGGATCCTCTCTGGCTCCATCGTAAGCAAACCTTAGAGGTTC
TGGCAAGGAGAGAGATGGCTCCAGGAAATGGGGGTGTGTCACCAGATAAGGAATCTGCCTAACAGGAGGT
GGGGGTTAGACCCAATATCAGGAGACTAGGAAGGAGGAGGCCTAAGGATGGGGCTTTTCTGTCACCAATC
CTGTCCCTAGTAAAGCTTAGTACTGTCGATCCGCTGGCACGACAGGTTTCCCGACTGGAAAGCGGGCAGT
GAGCGCAACGCAATTAATGTGAGTTAGCTCACTCATTAGGCACCCCAGGCTTTACACTTTATGCTTCCGG
CTCGTATGTTGTGTGGAATTGTGAGCGGATAACAATTTCACACAGGAAACAGCTATGACCATGATTACGC
CAAGCTTGGGCTGCAGGTCGAGGGATCTCCATAAGAGAAGAGGGACAGCTATGACTGGGAGTAGTCAGGA
GAGGAGGAAAAATCTGGCTAGTAAAACATGTAAGGAAAATTTTAGGGATGTTAAAGAAAAAAATAACACA
AAACAAAATATAAAAAAAATCTAACCTCAAGTCAAGGCTTTTCTATGGAATAAGGAATGGACAGCAGGGG
GCTGTTTCATATACTGATGACCTCTTTATAGCCAACCTTTGTTCATGGCAGCCAGCATATGGGCATATGT
TGCCAAACTCTAAACCAAATACTCATTCTGATGTTTTAAATGATTTGCCCTCCCATATGTCCTTCCGAGT
GAGAGACACAAAAAATTCCAACACACTATTGCAATGAAAATAAATTTCCTTTATTAGCCAGAAGTCAGAT
GCTCAAGGGGCTTCATGATGTCCCCATAATTTTTGGCAGAGGGAAAAAGATCTCAGTGGTATTTGTGAGC
CAGGGCATTGGCCACACCAGCCACCACCTTCTGATAGGCAGCCTGCACCTGAGGAGTGAATTCACGCGCC
TGGTTACCTACAAAATCAGAAGGACAGGGAAGGGAGCAGTGGTTCACGCCTGTAATCCCAGCAATTTGGG
AGGCCAAGGTGGGTAGATCACCTGAGATTAGGAGTTGGAGACCAGCCTGGCCAATATGGTGAAACCCCGT
CTCTACCAAAAAAACAAAAATTAGCTGAGCCTGGTCATGCATGCCTGGAATCCCAACAACTCGGGAGGCT
GAGGCAGGAGAATCGCTTGAACCCAGGAGGCGGAGATTGCAGTGAGCCAAGATTGTGCCACTGCACTCCA
GCTTGGTTCCCAATAGACCCCGCAGGCCCTACAGGTTGTCTTCCCAACTTGCCCCTTGCTCCATACCACC
CCCCTCCACCCCATAATATTATAGAAGGACACCTAGTCAGACAAAATGATGCAACTTAATTTTATTAGGA
CAAGGCTGGTGGGCACTGGAGTGGCAACTTCCAGGGCCAGGAGAGGCACTGGGGAGGGGTCACAGGGATG
CCACCCGTAGATCTCTCGAGCAGCGCTCGGTATCGATGCGGGGAGGCGGCCCAAAGGGAGATCCGACTCG
TCTGAGGGCGAAGGCGAAGACGCGGAAGAGGCCGCAGAGCCGGCAGCAGGCCGCGGGAAGGAAGGTCCGC
TGGATTGAGGGCCGAAGGGACGTAGCAGAAGGACGTCCCGCGCAGAATCCAGGTGGCAACATAGGCGAGC
AGCCAAGGAAAGGACGATGATTTCCCCGACAACACCACGGAATTGTCAGTGCCCAACAGCCGAGCCCCTG
TCCAGCAGCGGGCAAGGCAGGCGGCGATGAGTTCCGCCGTGGCAATAGGGAGGGGGAAAGCGAAAGTCCC
GGAAAGGAGCTGACAGGTGGTGGCAATGCCCCAACCAGTGGGGGTTGCGTCAGCAAACACAGTGCACACC
ACGCCACGTTGCCTGACAACGGGCCACAACTCCTCATAAAGAGACAGCAACCAGGATTTATACAAGGAGG
AGAAAATGAAAGCCATACGGGAAGCAATAGCATGATACAAAGGCATTAAAGCAGCGTATCCACATAGCGT
AAAAGGAGCAACATAGTTAAGAATACCAGTCAATCTTTCACAAATTTTGTAATCCAGAGGTTGATTATCG
ATAAGCTTGATATCGAATTCACGCGTTTACCCGGGGAGCATGTCAAGGTCAAAATCGTCAAGAGCGTCAG
CAGGCAGCATATCAAGGTCAAAGTCGTCAAGGGCATCGGCTGGGAGCATGTCTAAGTCAAAATCGTCAAG
GGCGTCGGTCGGCCCGCCGCTTTCGCACTTTAGCTGTTTCTCCAGGCCACATATGATTAGTTCCAGGCCG
AAAAGGAAGGCAGGTTCGGCTCCCTGCCGGTCGAACAGCTCAATTGCTTGTTTCAGAAGTGGGGGCATAG
AATCGGTGGTAGGTGTCTCTCTTTCCTCTTTTGCTACTTGATGCTCCTGTTCCTCCAATACGCAGCCCAG
TGTAAAGTGGCCCACGGCGGACAGAGCGTACAGTGCGTTCTCCAGGGAGAAGCCTTGCTGACACAGGAAC
GCGAGCTGATTTTCCAGGGTTTCGTACTGTTTCTCTGTTGGGCGGGTGCCGAGATGCACTTTAGCCCCGT
CGCGATGTGAGAGGAGAGCACAGCGGTATGACTTGGCGTTGTTCCGCAGAAAGTCTTGCCATGACTCGCC
TTCCAGGGGGCAGGAGTGGGTATGATGCCTGTCCAGCATCTCGATTGGCAGGGCATCGAGCAGGGCCCGC
TTGTTCTTCACGTGCCAGTACAGGGTAGGCTGCTCAACTCCCAGCTTTTGAGCGAGTTTCCTTGTCGTCA
GGCCTTCGATACCGACTCCATTGAGTAATTCCAGAGCAGAGTTTATGACTTTGCTCTTGTCCAGTCTAGA
CATCTTATCGTCATCGTCTTTGTAATCCATGGTGGCGGATCCCGCGTCACGACACCTGTGTTCTGGCGGC
AAACCCGTTGCGAAAAAGAACGTTCACGGCGACTACTGCACTTATATACGGTTCTCCCCCACCCTCGGGA
AAAAGGCGGAGCCAGTACACGACATCACTTTCCCAGTTTACCCCGCGCCACCTTCTCTAGGCACCGGTTC
AATTGCCGACCCCTCCCCCCAACTTCTCGGGGACTGTGGGCGATGTGCGCTCTGCCCACTGACGGGCACC
GGAGCCACTCGAGTGGAATTATCACCTCGAGTTTACTCCCTATCAGTGATAGAGAACGTATGAAGAGTTT
ACTCCCTATCAGTGATAGAGAACGTATGCAGACTTTACTCCCTATCAGTGATAGAGAACGTATAAGGAGT
TTACTCCCTATCAGTGATAGAGAACGTATGACCAGTTTACTCCCTATCAGTGATAGAGAACGTATCTACA
GTTTACTCCCTATCAGTGATAGAGAACGTATATCCAGTTTACTCCCTATCAGTGATAGAGAACGTATAAG
CTTTGCTTATGTAAACCAGGGCGCCTATAAAAGAGTGCTGATTTTTTGAGTAAACTTCAATTCCACAACA
CTTTTGTCTTATACCAACTTTCCGTACCACTTCCTACCCTCGTAAAGGTACCGCCACCATGGTGAGCAAG
GGCGAGGAGCTGTTCACCGGGGTGGTGCCCATCCTGGTCGAGCTGGACGGCGACGTAAACGGCCACAAGT
TCAGCGTGTCCGGCGAGGGCGAGGGCGATGCCACCTACGGCAAGCTGACCCTGAAGTTCATCTGCACCAC
CGGCAAGCTGCCCGTGCCCTGGCCCACCCTCGTGACCACCCTGACCTACGGCGTGCAGTGCTTCAGCCGC
TACCCCGACCACATGAAGCAGCACGACTTCTTCAAGTCCGCCATGCCCGAAGGCTACGTCCAGGAGCGCA
CCATCTTCTTCAAGGACGACGGCAACTACAAGACCCGCGCCGAGGTGAAGTTCGAGGGCGACACCCTGGT
GAACCGCATCGAGCTGAAGGGCATCGACTTCAAGGAGGACGGCAACATCCTGGGGCACAAGCTGGAGTAC
AACTACAACAGCCACAACGTCTATATCATGGCCGACAAGCAGAAGAACGGCATCAAGGTGAACTTCAAGA
TCCGCCACAACATCGAGGACGGCAGCGTGCAGCTCGCCGACCACTACCAGCAGAACACCCCCATCGGCGA
CGGCCCCGTGCTGCTGCCCGACAACCACTACCTGAGCACCCAGTCCGCCCTGAGCAAAGACCCCAACGAG
AAGCGCGATCACATGGTCCTGCTGGAGTTCGTGACCGCCGCCGGGATCACTCTCGGCATGGACGAGCTGT
ACAAGGAATTCTAAACTAGTAGACCACCTCCCCTGCGAGCTAAGCTGGACAGCCAATGACGGGTAAGAGA
GTGACATTTTTCACTAACCTAAGACAGGAGGGCCGTCAGAGCTACTGCCTAATCCAAAGACGGGTAAAAG
TGATAAAAATGTATCACTCCAACCTAAGACAGGCGCAGCTTCCGAGGGATTTGAGATCCAGACATGATAA
GATACATTGATGAGTTTGGACAAACCAAAACTAGAATGCAGTGAAAAAAATGCCTTATTTGTGAAATTTG
TGATGCTATTGCCTTATTTGTAACCATTATAAGCTGCAATAAACAAGTTCTAGTCAATAATCAATGTCGA
GACCCATAGAGCCCACCGCATCCCCAGCATGCCTGCTATTGTCTTCCCAATCCTCCCCCTTGCTGTCCTG
CCCCACCCCACCCCCCAGAATAGAATGACACCTACTCAGACAATGCGATGCAATTTCCTCATTTTATTAG
GAAAGGACAGTGGGAGTGGCACCTTCCAGGGTCAAGGAAGGCACGGGGGAGGGGCAAACAACAGATGGCT
GGCAACTAGAAGGCACAGTCGAGGCTGATCAGCGGGTTTAAACGGGCCCTCTAGATCAGGCACCGGGCTT
GCGGGTCATGCACCAGGTGCGCGGTCCTTCGGGCACCTCGACGTCGGCGGTGACGGTGAAGCCGAGCCGC
TCGTAGAAGGGGAGGTTGCGGGGCGCGGAGGTCTCCAGGAAGGCGGGCACCCCGGCGCGCTCGGCCGCCT
CCACTCCGGGGAGCACGACGGCGCTGCCCAGACCCTTGCCCTGGTGGTCGGGCGAGACGCCGACGGTGGC
CAGGAACCACGCGGGCTCCTTGGGCCGGTGCGGCGCCAGGAGGCCTTCCATCTGTTGCTGCGCGGCCAGC
CGGGAACCGCTCAACTCGGCCATGCGCGGGCCGATCTCGGCGAACACCGCCCCCGCTTCGACGCTCTCCG
GCGTGGTCCAGACCGCCACCGCGGCGCCGTCGTCCGCGACCCACACCTTGCCGATGTCGAGCCCGACGCG
CGTGAGGAAGAGTTCTTGCAGCTCGGTGACCCGCTCGATGTGGCGGTCCGGATCGACGGTGTGGCGCGTG
GCGGGGTAGTCGGCGAACGCGGCGGCGAGGGTGCGTACGGCCCTGGGGACGTCGTCGCGGGTGGCGAGGC
GCACCGTGGGCTTGTACTCGGTCATCTCGAGCCTAGGGCCGGGATTCTCCTCCACGTCACCGCATGTTAG
AAGACTTCCTCTGCCCTCTCCGCTGCCAGATCTCTCGAGGCCCTGTGGGAGGAAGAGAAGAGGTCAGAAG
CTTGCCCCACTGTGGGGTGGAGGGGACAGATAAAAGTACCCAGAACCAGAGCCACATTAACCGGCCCTGG
GAATATAAGGTGGTCCCAGCTCGGGGACACAGGATCCCTGGAGGCAGCAAACATGCTGTCCTGAAGTGGA
CATAGGGGCCCGGGTTGGAGGAAGAAGACTAGCTGAGCTCTCGGACCCCTGGAAGATGCCATGACAGGGG
GCTGGAAGAGCTAGCACAGACTAGAGAGGTAAGGGGGGTAGGGGAGCTGCCCAAATGAAAGGAGTGAGAG
GTGACCCGAATCCACAGGAGAACGGGGTGTCCAGGCAAAGAAAGCAAGAGGATGGAGAGGTGGCTAAAGC
CAGGGAGACGGGGTACTTTGGGGTTGTCCAGAAAAACGGTGATGATGCAGGCCTACAAGAAGGGGAGGCG
GGACGCAAGGGAGACATCCGTCGGAGAAGGCCATCCTAAGAAACGAGAGATGGCACAGGCCCCAGAAGGA
GAAGGAAAAGGGAACCCAGCGAGTGAAGACGGCATGGGGTTGGGTGAGGGAGGAGAGATGCCCGGAGAGG
ACCCAGACACGGGGAGGATCCGCTCAGAGGACATCACGTGGTGCAGCGCCGAGAAGGAAGTGCTCCGGAA
AGAGCATCCTTGGGCAGCAACACAGCAGAGAGCAAGGGGAAGAGGGAGTGGAGGAAGACGGAACCTGAAG
GAGGCGGCAGGGAAGGATCTGGGCCAGCCGTAGAGGTGACCCAGGCCACAAGCTGCAGACAGAAAGCGGC
ACAGGCCCAGGGGAGAGAATGCTGGTCAGAGAAAGCAAAGGGCGAATTCGTTTAAACCTGCAGGACTAG
