Features (pLannotate 1.2.2; 35 found; start..end, strand, type, name):
     24..42      +  promoter       T7 promoter: promoter for bacteriophage T7 RNA polymerase
     77..913     -  misc_feature   HA-R: right homology arm from the adeno-associated virus integration site (AAVS1) within intron 1 of the human PPP1R12C gene
    935..974     +  CDS            lacI (fragment): lac repressor; lacI; The lac repressor binds to the lac operator to inhibit transcription in E. coli. This inhibition can be relieved by adding lactose or isopropyl-β-D-thiogalactopyranoside (IPTG).
    987..1008    +  protein_bind   CAP binding site: CAP binding activates transcription in the presence of cAMP. E. coli catabolite activator protein
   1023..1053    +  promoter       lac promoter: promoter for the E. coli lac operon
   1057..1079    +  protein_bind   lac operator (fragment): The lac repressor binds to the lac operator to inhibit transcription in E. coli. This inhibition can be relieved by adding lactose or isopropyl-β-D-thiogalactopyranoside (IPTG). lac repressor encoded by lacI
   1462..1517    -  polyA_signal   β-globin poly(A) signal: rabbit β-globin polyadenylation signal (Gil and Proudfoot, 1987)
   1588..1668    -  CDS            HBB (fragment): HBB_PONPY - Experimental evidence at transcript level: Swiss-Prot protein existence level 2. Involved in oxygen transport from the lung to the various peripheral tissues. From Pongo pygmaeus (Bornean orangutan).
   1692..2168    -  polyA_signal   hGH poly(A) signal: human growth hormone polyadenylation signal
   2200..2788    -  misc_feature   WPRE: woodchuck hepatitis virus posttranscriptional regulatory element
   2788..2812    -  misc_feature   MCS (fragment): pBluescript multiple cloning site
   2819..3565    -  CDS            Tet-On® 3G: modified rtTA protein that binds tightly to promoters containing the tet operator in the presence of doxycycline
   3618..3829    -  promoter       EF-1α core promoter: core promoter for human elongation factor EF-1α
   3871..4238    +  promoter       TRE3GS promoter: 3rd-generation Tet-responsive promoter that can be activated by binding of Tet-On® 3G, modified to eliminate binding sites for endogenous mammalian transcription factors
   4245..4961    +  CDS            EGFP: EGFP is a basic (constitutively fluorescent) green fluorescent protein published in 1996, derived from Aequorea victoria. It is reported to be a rapidly-maturing weak dimer with moderate acid sensitivity.
   5151..5285    -  polyA_signal   SV40 poly(A) signal: SV40 polyadenylation signal
   5286..5304    -  enhancer       CMV enhancer (fragment): human cytomegalovirus immediate early enhancer
   5310..5534    -  polyA_signal   bGH poly(A) signal: bovine growth hormone polyadenylation signal
   5572..6171    -  CDS            PuroR: puromycin N-acetyltransferase; pac from Streptomyces alboniger; confers resistance to puromycin
   6258..6283    -  misc_feature   SA: splice acceptor site
   6290..7093    -  misc_feature   HA-L: left homology arm from the adeno-associated virus integration site (AAVS1) within intron 1 of the human PPP1R12C gene
   7132..7150    -  promoter       T3 promoter: promoter for bacteriophage T3 RNA polymerase
   7193..7215    -  protein_bind   lac operator (fragment): The lac repressor binds to the lac operator to inhibit transcription in E. coli. This inhibition can be relieved by adding lactose or isopropyl-β-D-thiogalactopyranoside (IPTG). lac repressor encoded by lacI
   7219..7249    -  promoter       lac promoter: promoter for the E. coli lac operon
   7264..7285    -  protein_bind   CAP binding site: CAP binding activates transcription in the presence of cAMP. E. coli catabolite activator protein
   7298..7390    -  CDS            lacI (fragment): lac repressor; lacI; The lac repressor binds to the lac operator to inhibit transcription in E. coli. This inhibition can be relieved by adding lactose or isopropyl-β-D-thiogalactopyranoside (IPTG).
   7573..8161    -  rep_origin     ori: high-copy-number ColE1/pMB1/pBR322/pUC origin of replication
   8232..8284    +  promoter       AmpR promoter (fragment): bla
   8285..9145    +  CDS            AmpR: β-lactamase; bla; confers resistance to ampicillin, carbenicillin, and related antibiotics
   9238..9297    -  promoter       AmpR promoter (fragment): bla
   9324..9374    +  misc_feature   bom (fragment): basis of mobility region from pBR322
   9395..10193   -  CDS            NeoR/KanR (fragment): aminoglycoside phosphotransferase from Tn5; aph(3')-II (or nptII); confers resistance to neomycin, kanamycin, and G418 (Geneticin®)
  10225..10494   -  CDS            tnpA (fragment): TN5P_ECOLX - Also known as tnp. Experimental evidence at protein level: Swiss-Prot protein existence level 1. Mediates transposition of transposon Tn5 by a 'cut and paste' mechanism. First, the monomeric transposase binds the 19 bp inverted DNA repeats flanking the transposon. Then, dimerization of the DNA- bound transposase creates a synaptic DNA complex. After nicking of the first DNA strand, excision of the transposon proceeds through a series of intermediates. The transposase then mediates the insertion of the transposon at a new site by strand transfer. The activity of the wild- type tran
  10542..10845   -  CDS            ccdB (fragment): CcdB, a bacterial toxin that poisons DNA gyrase; ccdB; Plasmids containing the ccdB gene cannot be propagated in standard E. coli strains.
  10855..21      -  CDS            lacZα (fragment) (across the origin): LacZα fragment of β-galactosidase; lacZ fragment
>Addgene plasmid #136936 | AAVS1-Puro Xlone-eGFP | addgene full sequence | sequence record 272068 | Addgene NGS Result
GTAAAACGACGGCCAGTGAATTGTAATACGACTCACTATAGGGCGAATTGAATTTAGCGGCCGCGAATTC
GCCCTTAGAGCAGAGCCAGGAACCCCTGTAGGGAAGGGGCAGGAGAGCCAGGGGCATGAGATGGTGGACG
AGGAAGGGGGACAGGGAAGCCTGAGCGCCTCTCCTGGGCTTGCCAAGGACTCAAACCCAGAAGCCCAGAG
CAGGGCCTTAGGGAAGCGGGACCCTGCTCTGGGCGGAGGAATATGTCCCAGATAGCACTGGGGACTCTTT
AAGGAAAGAAGGATGGAGAAAGAGAAAGGGAGTAGAGGCGGCCACGACCTGGTGAACACCTAGGACGCAC
CATTCTCACAAAGGGAGTTTTCCACACGGACACCCCCCTCCTCACCACAGCCCTGCCAGGACGGGGCTGG
CTACTGGCCTTATCTCACAGGTAAAACTGACGCACGGAGGAACAATATAAATTGGGGACTAGAAAGGTGA
AGAGCCAAAGTTAGAACTCAGGACCAACTTATTCTGATTTTGTTTTTCCAAACTGCTTCTCCTCTTGGGA
AGTGTAAGGAAGCTGCAGCACCAGGATCAGTGAAACGCACCAGACAGCCGCGTCAGAGCAGCTCAGGTTC
TGGGAGAGGGTAGCGCAGGGTGGCCACTGAGAACCGGGCAGGTCACGCATCCCCCCCTTCCCTCCCACCC
CCTGCCAAGCTCTCCCTCCCAGGATCCTCTCTGGCTCCATCGTAAGCAAACCTTAGAGGTTCTGGCAAGG
AGAGAGATGGCTCCAGGAAATGGGGGTGTGTCACCAGATAAGGAATCTGCCTAACAGGAGGTGGGGGTTA
GACCCAATATCAGGAGACTAGGAAGGAGGAGGCCTAAGGATGGGGCTTTTCTGTCACCAATCCTGTCCCT
AGTAAAGCTTAGTACTGTCGATCCGCTGGCACGACAGGTTTCCCGACTGGAAAGCGGGCAGTGAGCGCAA
CGCAATTAATGTGAGTTAGCTCACTCATTAGGCACCCCAGGCTTTACACTTTATGCTTCCGGCTCGTATG
TTGTGTGGAATTGTGAGCGGATAACAATTTCACACAGGAAACAGCTATGACCATGATTACGCCAAGCTTG
GGCTGCAGGTCGAGGGATCTCCATAAGAGAAGAGGGACAGCTATGACTGGGAGTAGTCAGGAGAGGAGGA
AAAATCTGGCTAGTAAAACATGTAAGGAAAATTTTAGGGATGTTAAAGAAAAAAATAACACAAAACAAAA
TATAAAAAAAATCTAACCTCAAGTCAAGGCTTTTCTATGGAATAAGGAATGGACAGCAGGGGGCTGTTTC
ATATACTGATGACCTCTTTATAGCCAACCTTTGTTCATGGCAGCCAGCATATGGGCATATGTTGCCAAAC
TCTAAACCAAATACTCATTCTGATGTTTTAAATGATTTGCCCTCCCATATGTCCTTCCGAGTGAGAGACA
CAAAAAATTCCAACACACTATTGCAATGAAAATAAATTTCCTTTATTAGCCAGAAGTCAGATGCTCAAGG
GGCTTCATGATGTCCCCATAATTTTTGGCAGAGGGAAAAAGATCTCAGTGGTATTTGTGAGCCAGGGCAT
TGGCCACACCAGCCACCACCTTCTGATAGGCAGCCTGCACCTGAGGAGTGAATTCACGCGCCTGGTTACC
TACAAAATCAGAAGGACAGGGAAGGGAGCAGTGGTTCACGCCTGTAATCCCAGCAATTTGGGAGGCCAAG
GTGGGTAGATCACCTGAGATTAGGAGTTGGAGACCAGCCTGGCCAATATGGTGAAACCCCGTCTCTACCA
AAAAAACAAAAATTAGCTGAGCCTGGTCATGCATGCCTGGAATCCCAACAACTCGGGAGGCTGAGGCAGG
AGAATCGCTTGAACCCAGGAGGCGGAGATTGCAGTGAGCCAAGATTGTGCCACTGCACTCCAGCTTGGTT
CCCAATAGACCCCGCAGGCCCTACAGGTTGTCTTCCCAACTTGCCCCTTGCTCCATACCACCCCCCTCCA
CCCCATAATATTATAGAAGGACACCTAGTCAGACAAAATGATGCAACTTAATTTTATTAGGACAAGGCTG
GTGGGCACTGGAGTGGCAACTTCCAGGGCCAGGAGAGGCACTGGGGAGGGGTCACAGGGATGCCACCCGT
AGATCTCTCGAGCAGCGCTCGGTATCGATGCGGGGAGGCGGCCCAAAGGGAGATCCGACTCGTCTGAGGG
CGAAGGCGAAGACGCGGAAGAGGCCGCAGAGCCGGCAGCAGGCCGCGGGAAGGAAGGTCCGCTGGATTGA
GGGCCGAAGGGACGTAGCAGAAGGACGTCCCGCGCAGAATCCAGGTGGCAACATAGGCGAGCAGCCAAGG
AAAGGACGATGATTTCCCCGACAACACCACGGAATTGTCAGTGCCCAACAGCCGAGCCCCTGTCCAGCAG
CGGGCAAGGCAGGCGGCGATGAGTTCCGCCGTGGCAATAGGGAGGGGGAAAGCGAAAGTCCCGGAAAGGA
GCTGACAGGTGGTGGCAATGCCCCAACCAGTGGGGGTTGCGTCAGCAAACACAGTGCACACCACGCCACG
TTGCCTGACAACGGGCCACAACTCCTCATAAAGAGACAGCAACCAGGATTTATACAAGGAGGAGAAAATG
AAAGCCATACGGGAAGCAATAGCATGATACAAAGGCATTAAAGCAGCGTATCCACATAGCGTAAAAGGAG
CAACATAGTTAAGAATACCAGTCAATCTTTCACAAATTTTGTAATCCAGAGGTTGATTATCGATAAGCTT
GATATCGAATTCACGCGTTTACCCGGGGAGCATGTCAAGGTCAAAATCGTCAAGAGCGTCAGCAGGCAGC
ATATCAAGGTCAAAGTCGTCAAGGGCATCGGCTGGGAGCATGTCTAAGTCAAAATCGTCAAGGGCGTCGG
TCGGCCCGCCGCTTTCGCACTTTAGCTGTTTCTCCAGGCCACATATGATTAGTTCCAGGCCGAAAAGGAA
GGCAGGTTCGGCTCCCTGCCGGTCGAACAGCTCAATTGCTTGTTTCAGAAGTGGGGGCATAGAATCGGTG
GTAGGTGTCTCTCTTTCCTCTTTTGCTACTTGATGCTCCTGTTCCTCCAATACGCAGCCCAGTGTAAAGT
GGCCCACGGCGGACAGAGCGTACAGTGCGTTCTCCAGGGAGAAGCCTTGCTGACACAGGAACGCGAGCTG
ATTTTCCAGGGTTTCGTACTGTTTCTCTGTTGGGCGGGTGCCGAGATGCACTTTAGCCCCGTCGCGATGT
GAGAGGAGAGCACAGCGGTATGACTTGGCGTTGTTCCGCAGAAAGTCTTGCCATGACTCGCCTTCCAGGG
GGCAGGAGTGGGTATGATGCCTGTCCAGCATCTCGATTGGCAGGGCATCGAGCAGGGCCCGCTTGTTCTT
CACGTGCCAGTACAGGGTAGGCTGCTCAACTCCCAGCTTTTGAGCGAGTTTCCTTGTCGTCAGGCCTTCG
ATACCGACTCCATTGAGTAATTCCAGAGCAGAGTTTATGACTTTGCTCTTGTCCAGTCTAGACATCTTAT
CGTCATCGTCTTTGTAATCCATGGTGGCGGATCCCGCGTCACGACACCTGTGTTCTGGCGGCAAACCCGT
TGCGAAAAAGAACGTTCACGGCGACTACTGCACTTATATACGGTTCTCCCCCACCCTCGGGAAAAAGGCG
GAGCCAGTACACGACATCACTTTCCCAGTTTACCCCGCGCCACCTTCTCTAGGCACCGGTTCAATTGCCG
ACCCCTCCCCCCAACTTCTCGGGGACTGTGGGCGATGTGCGCTCTGCCCACTGACGGGCACCGGAGCCAC
TCGAGTGGAATTATCACCTCGAGTTTACTCCCTATCAGTGATAGAGAACGTATGAAGAGTTTACTCCCTA
TCAGTGATAGAGAACGTATGCAGACTTTACTCCCTATCAGTGATAGAGAACGTATAAGGAGTTTACTCCC
TATCAGTGATAGAGAACGTATGACCAGTTTACTCCCTATCAGTGATAGAGAACGTATCTACAGTTTACTC
CCTATCAGTGATAGAGAACGTATATCCAGTTTACTCCCTATCAGTGATAGAGAACGTATAAGCTTTGCTT
ATGTAAACCAGGGCGCCTATAAAAGAGTGCTGATTTTTTGAGTAAACTTCAATTCCACAACACTTTTGTC
TTATACCAACTTTCCGTACCACTTCCTACCCTCGTAAAGGTACCATGGTGAGCAAGGGCGAGGAGCTGTT
CACCGGGGTGGTGCCCATCCTGGTCGAGCTGGACGGCGACGTAAACGGCCACAAGTTCAGCGTGTCCGGC
GAGGGCGAGGGCGATGCCACCTACGGCAAGCTGACCCTGAAGTTCATCTGCACCACCGGCAAGCTGCCCG
TGCCCTGGCCCACCCTCGTGACCACCCTGACCTACGGCGTGCAGTGCTTCAGCCGCTACCCCGACCACAT
GAAGCAGCACGACTTCTTCAAGTCCGCCATGCCCGAAGGCTACGTCCAGGAGCGCACCATCTTCTTCAAG
GACGACGGCAACTACAAGACCCGCGCCGAGGTGAAGTTCGAGGGCGACACCCTGGTGAACCGCATCGAGC
TGAAGGGCATCGACTTCAAGGAGGACGGCAACATCCTGGGGCACAAGCTGGAGTACAACTACAACAGCCA
CAACGTCTATATCATGGCCGACAAGCAGAAGAACGGCATCAAGGTGAACTTCAAGATCCGCCACAACATC
GAGGACGGCAGCGTGCAGCTCGCCGACCACTACCAGCAGAACACCCCCATCGGCGACGGCCCCGTGCTGC
TGCCCGACAACCACTACCTGAGCACCCAGTCCGCCCTGAGCAAAGACCCCAACGAGAAGCGCGATCACAT
GGTCCTGCTGGAGTTCGTGACCGCCGCCGGGATCACTCTCGGCATGGACGAGCTGTACAAGGAATTCTAA
ACTAGTAGACCACCTCCCCTGCGAGCTAAGCTGGACAGCCAATGACGGGTAAGAGAGTGACATTTTTCAC
TAACCTAAGACAGGAGGGCCGTCAGAGCTACTGCCTAATCCAAAGACGGGTAAAAGTGATAAAAATGTAT
CACTCCAACCTAAGACAGGCGCAGCTTCCGAGGGATTTGAGATCCAGACATGATAAGATACATTGATGAG
TTTGGACAAACCAAAACTAGAATGCAGTGAAAAAAATGCCTTATTTGTGAAATTTGTGATGCTATTGCCT
TATTTGTAACCATTATAAGCTGCAATAAACAAGTTCTAGTCAATAATCAATGTCGAGACCCATAGAGCCC
ACCGCATCCCCAGCATGCCTGCTATTGTCTTCCCAATCCTCCCCCTTGCTGTCCTGCCCCACCCCACCCC
CCAGAATAGAATGACACCTACTCAGACAATGCGATGCAATTTCCTCATTTTATTAGGAAAGGACAGTGGG
AGTGGCACCTTCCAGGGTCAAGGAAGGCACGGGGGAGGGGCAAACAACAGATGGCTGGCAACTAGAAGGC
ACAGTCGAGGCTGATCAGCGGGTTTAAACGGGCCCTCTAGATCAGGCACCGGGCTTGCGGGTCATGCACC
AGGTGCGCGGTCCTTCGGGCACCTCGACGTCGGCGGTGACGGTGAAGCCGAGCCGCTCGTAGAAGGGGAG
GTTGCGGGGCGCGGAGGTCTCCAGGAAGGCGGGCACCCCGGCGCGCTCGGCCGCCTCCACTCCGGGGAGC
ACGACGGCGCTGCCCAGACCCTTGCCCTGGTGGTCGGGCGAGACGCCGACGGTGGCCAGGAACCACGCGG
GCTCCTTGGGCCGGTGCGGCGCCAGGAGGCCTTCCATCTGTTGCTGCGCGGCCAGCCGGGAACCGCTCAA
CTCGGCCATGCGCGGGCCGATCTCGGCGAACACCGCCCCCGCTTCGACGCTCTCCGGCGTGGTCCAGACC
GCCACCGCGGCGCCGTCGTCCGCGACCCACACCTTGCCGATGTCGAGCCCGACGCGCGTGAGGAAGAGTT
CTTGCAGCTCGGTGACCCGCTCGATGTGGCGGTCCGGATCGACGGTGTGGCGCGTGGCGGGGTAGTCGGC
GAACGCGGCGGCGAGGGTGCGTACGGCCCTGGGGACGTCGTCGCGGGTGGCGAGGCGCACCGTGGGCTTG
TACTCGGTCATCTCGAGCCTAGGGCCGGGATTCTCCTCCACGTCACCGCATGTTAGAAGACTTCCTCTGC
CCTCTCCGCTGCCAGATCTCTCGAGGCCCTGTGGGAGGAAGAGAAGAGGTCAGAAGCTTGCCCCACTGTG
GGGTGGAGGGGACAGATAAAAGTACCCAGAACCAGAGCCACATTAACCGGCCCTGGGAATATAAGGTGGT
CCCAGCTCGGGGACACAGGATCCCTGGAGGCAGCAAACATGCTGTCCTGAAGTGGACATAGGGGCCCGGG
TTGGAGGAAGAAGACTAGCTGAGCTCTCGGACCCCTGGAAGATGCCATGACAGGGGGCTGGAAGAGCTAG
CACAGACTAGAGAGGTAAGGGGGGTAGGGGAGCTGCCCAAATGAAAGGAGTGAGAGGTGACCCGAATCCA
CAGGAGAACGGGGTGTCCAGGCAAAGAAAGCAAGAGGATGGAGAGGTGGCTAAAGCCAGGGAGACGGGGT
ACTTTGGGGTTGTCCAGAAAAACGGTGATGATGCAGGCCTACAAGAAGGGGAGGCGGGACGCAAGGGAGA
CATCCGTCGGAGAAGGCCATCCTAAGAAACGAGAGATGGCACAGGCCCCAGAAGGAGAAGGAAAAGGGAA
CCCAGCGAGTGAAGACGGCATGGGGTTGGGTGAGGGAGGAGAGATGCCCGGAGAGGACCCAGACACGGGG
AGGATCCGCTCAGAGGACATCACGTGGTGCAGCGCCGAGAAGGAAGTGCTCCGGAAAGAGCATCCTTGGG
CAGCAACACAGCAGAGAGCAAGGGGAAGAGGGAGTGGAGGAAGACGGAACCTGAAGGAGGCGGCAGGGAA
GGATCTGGGCCAGCCGTAGAGGTGACCCAGGCCACAAGCTGCAGACAGAAAGCGGCACAGGCCCAGGGGA
GAGAATGCTGGTCAGAGAAAGCAAAGGGCGAATTCGTTTAAACCTGCAGGACTAGCTAGTCCCTTTAGTG
AGGGTTAATTCTGAGCTTGGCGTAATCATGGTCATAGCTGTTTCCTGTGTGAAATTGTTATCCGCTCACA
ATTCCACACAACATACGAGCCGGAAGCATAAAGTGTAAAGCCTGGGGTGCCTAATGAGTGAGCTAACTCA
CATTAATTGCGTTGCGCTCACTGCCCGCTTTCCAGTCGGGAAACCTGTCGTGCCAGCTGCATTAATGAAT
CGGCCAACGCGCGGGGAGAGGCGGTTTGCGTATTGGGCGCTCTTCCGCTTCCTCGCTCACTGACTCGCTG
CGCTCGGTCGTTCGGCTGCGGCGAGCGGTATCAGCTCACTCAAAGGCGGTAATACGGTTATCCACAGAAT
CAGGGGATAACGCAGGAAAGAACATGTGAGCAAAAGGCCAGCAAAAGGCCAGGAACCGTAAAAAGGCCGC
GTTGCTGGCGTTTTTCCATAGGCTCCGCCCCCCTGACGAGCATCACAAAAATCGACGCTCAAGTCAGAGG
TGGCGAAACCCGACAGGACTATAAAGATACCAGGCGTTTCCCCCTGGAAGCTCCCTCGTGCGCTCTCCTG
TTCCGACCCTGCCGCTTACCGGATACCTGTCCGCCTTTCTCCCTTCGGGAAGCGTGGCGCTTTCTCATAG
CTCACGCTGTAGGTATCTCAGTTCGGTGTAGGTCGTTCGCTCCAAGCTGGGCTGTGTGCACGAACCCCCC
GTTCAGCCCGACCGCTGCGCCTTATCCGGTAACTATCGTCTTGAGTCCAACCCGGTAAGACACGACTTAT
CGCCACTGGCAGCAGCCACTGGTAACAGGATTAGCAGAGCGAGGTATGTAGGCGGTGCTACAGAGTTCTT
GAAGTGGTGGCCTAACTACGGCTACACTAGAAGAACAGTATTTGGTATCTGCGCTCTGCTGAAGCCAGTT
ACCTTCGGAAAAAGAGTTGGTAGCTCTTGATCCGGCAAACAAACCACCGCTGGTAGCGGTGGTTTTTTTG
TTTGCAAGCAGCAGATTACGCGCAGAAAAAAAGGATCTCAAGAAGATCCTTTGATCTTTTCTACGGGGTC
TGACGCTCAGTGGAACGAAAACTCACGTTAAGGGATTTTGGTCATGAGACAATAACCCTGATAAATGCTT
CAATAATATTGAAAAAGGAAGAGTATGAGTATTCAACATTTCCGTGTCGCCCTTATTCCCTTTTTTGCGG
CATTTTGCCTTCCTGTTTTTGCTCACCCAGAAACGCTGGTGAAAGTAAAAGATGCTGAAGATCAGTTGGG
TGCACGAGTGGGTTACATCGAACTGGATCTCAACAGCGGTAAGATCCTTGAGAGTTTTCGCCCCGAAGAA
CGTTTTCCAATGATGAGCACTTTTAAAGTTCTGCTATGTGGCGCGGTATTATCCCGTATTGACGCCGGGC
AAGAGCAACTCGGTCGCCGCATACACTATTCTCAGAATGACTTGGTTGAGTATTCACCAGTCACAGAAAA
GCATCTTACGGATGGCATGACAGTAAGAGAATTATGCAGTGCTGCCATAACCATGAGTGATAACACTGCG
GCCAACTTACTTCTGACAACGATCGGAGGACCGAAGGAGCTAACCGCTTTTTTGCACAACATGGGGGATC
ATGTAACTCGCCTTGATCGTTGGGAACCGGAGCTGAATGAAGCCATACCAAACGACGAGCGTGACACCAC
GATGCCTGTAGCAATGGCAACAACGTTGCGCAAACTATTAACTGGCGAACTACTTACTCTAGCTTCCCGG
CAACAATTAATAGACTGGATGGAGGCGGATAAAGTTGCAGGACCACTTCTGCGCTCGGCCCTTCCGGCTG
GCTGGTTTATTGCTGATAAATCTGGAGCCGGTGAGCGTGGGTCTCGCGGTATCATTGCAGCACTGGGGCC
AGATGGTAAGCCCTCCCGTATCGTAGTTATCTACACGACGGGGAGTCAGGCAACTATGGATGAACGAAAT
AGACAGATCGCTGAGATAGGTGCCTCACTGATTAAGCATTGGTAACTGTCAGACCAAGTTTACTCATATA
TACTTTAGATTGATTTAAAACTTCATTTTTAATTTAAAAGGATCTAGGTGAAGATCCTTTTTGATAATCT
CATGAGCGGATACATATTTGAATGTATTTAGAAAAATAAACAAATAGGGGTTCCGCGCACATTTCCCCGA
AAAGTGCCACCTGATGCGGTGTGAAATACCGCACAGATGCGTAAGGAGAAAATACCGCATCAGGAAATTG
TAAGCGTTAATAATTCAGAAGAACTCGTCAAGAAGGCGATAGAAGGCGATGCGCTGCGAATCGGGAGCGG
CGATACCGTAAAGCACGAGGAAGCGGTCAGCCCATTCGCCGCCAAGCTCTTCAGCAATATCACGGGTAGC
CAACGCTATGTCCTGATAGCGGTCCGCCACACCCAGCCGGCCACAGTCGATGAATCCAGAAAAGCGGCCA
TTTTCCACCATGATATTCGGCAAGCAGGCATCGCCATGCATGGGTCACGACGAGATCCTCGCCGTCGGGC
ATGCTCGCCTTGAGCCTGGCGAACAGTTCGGCTGGCGCGAGCCCCTGATGCTCTTCGTCCAGATCATCCT
GATCGACAAGACCGGCTTCCATCCGAGTACGTGCTCGCTCGATGCGATGTTTCGCTTGGTGGTCGAATGG
GCAGGTAGCCGGATCAAGCGTATGCAGCCGCCGCATTGCATCAGCCATGATGGATACTTTCTCGGCAGGA
GCAAGGTGAGATGACAGGAGATCCTGCCCCGGCACTTCGCCCAATAGCAGCCAGTCCCTTCCCGCTTCAG
TGACAACGTCGAGCACAGCTGCGCAAGGAACGCCCGTCGTGGCCAGCCACGATAGCCGCGCTGCCTCGTC
TTGCAGTTCATTCAGGGCACCGGACAGGTCGGTCTTGACAAAAAGAACCGGGCGCCCCTGCGCTGACAGC
CGGAACACGGCGGCATCAGAGCAGCCGATTGTCTGTTGTGCCCAGTCATAGCCGAATAGCCTCTCCACCC
AAGCGGCCGGAGAACCTGCGTGCAATCCATCTTGTTCAATCATGCGAAACGATCCTCATCCTGTCTCTTG
ATCAGAGCTTGATCCCCTGCGCCATCAGATCCTTGGCGGCAAGAAAGCCATCCAGTTTACTTTGCAGGGC
TTCCCAACCTTACCAGAGGGCGCCCCAGCTGGCAATTCCGGTTCGCTTGCTGTCCATAAAACCGCCCAGT
CTAGCTATCGCCATGTAAGCCCACTGCAAGCTACCTGCTTTCTCTTTGCGCTTGCGTTTTCCCTTGTCCA
GATAGCCCAGTAGCTGACATTCATCCGGGGTCAGCACCGTTTCTGCGGACTGGCTTTCTACGTGAAAAGG
ATCTAGGTGAAGATCCTTTTTGATAATCTCATGCCTGACATTTATATTCCCCAGAACATCAGGTTAATGG
CGTTTTTGATGTCATTTTCGCGGTGGCTGAGATCAGCCACTTCTTCCCCGATAACGGAGACCGGCACACT
GGCCATATCGGTGGTCATCATGCGCCAGCTTTCATCCCCGATATGCACCACCGGGTAAAGTTCACGGGAG
ACTTTATCTGACAGCAGACGTGCACTGGCCAGGGGGATCACCATCCGTCGCCCCGGCGTGTCAATAATAT
CACTCTGTACATCCACAAACAGACGATAACGGCTCTCTCTTTTATAGGTGTAAACCTTAAACTGCCGTAC
GTATAGGCTGCGCAACTGTTGGGAAGGGCGATCGGTGCGGGCCTCTTCGCTATTACGCCAGCTGGCGAAA
GGGGGATGTGCTGCAAGGCGATTAAGTTGGGTAACGCCAGGGTTTTCCCAGTCACGACGTT
